Addgene plasmid #209700: pAAV-C+F-ArchT-GFP
Purpose: Expresses ArchT-GFP dependent on the combined activity of CRE- and FLP-recombinases
Depositing lab: Peer Wulff. Depositing organization: Christian-Albrechts-Universitaet zu Kiel. Publication: Hippocampal cholecystokinin-expressing interneurons regulate temporal coding and contextual learning. Rangel Guerrero DK, Balueva K, Barayeu U, Baracskay P, Gridchyn I, Nardin M, Roth CN, Wulff P, Csicsvari J. Neuron. 2024 Apr 10:S0896-6273(24)00197-1. doi: 10.1016/j.neuron.2024.03.019. PubMed 38636524.
Backbone
  Vector backbone: pAAV
  Vector type: AAV
Growth in bacteria
  Bacterial resistance: Ampicillin, 100 μg/mL
  Growth temperature: 37°C
  Growth strain: NEB Stable
  Copy number: High Copy
Gene/Insert
  Gene/Insert name: ArchT-GFP
  Cloning method: Restriction Enzyme; 5′ cloning site KpnI (not destroyed); 3′ cloning site SalI (not destroyed)
  Sequencing primers: 5′ GCAACGTGCTGGTTATTGTG; 3′ ATGGCTGGCAACTAGAAG
Resource information
  A portion of this plasmid was derived from a plasmid made by: ArchT-GFP from Addgene_28307. Another portion of this plasmid was derived from the Addgene plasmid #11925 (pBS302)
Terms and licenses: Academic/Nonprofit Terms; Industry Terms: Not Available to Industry
How to cite: pAAV-C+F-ArchT-GFP was a gift from Peer Wulff (Addgene plasmid # 209700 ; http://n2t.net/addgene:209700 ; RRID:Addgene_209700)
