[The description below was written by a language model from this plasmid's Addgene catalogue record and pLannotate feature annotations shown in this document.]
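Description:
pAAV-C+F-ArchT-GFP is an adeno-associated virus transfer plasmid built on a pAAV backbone, designed so that the optogenetic silencer ArchT fused to GFP is produced only in cells containing both Cre and FLP recombinase. It is maintained in E. coli through a high-copy ColE1/pUC-type origin and selected with ampicillin via the β-lactamase gene. The backbone also carries non-functional remnants of older cloning vectors (fragments of rop, bom, the tetracycline resistance gene and lacI), an SV40 promoter and an SP6 promoter outside the viral genome. AAV2 inverted terminal repeats flank the expression cassette and allow it to be packaged into recombinant AAV particles. The annotation detects them only as fragments.

Between the ITRs, a CAG-type promoter (CMV enhancer, chicken β-actin promoter and chimeric intron sequences) drives transcription. Immediately downstream lies an FRT-flanked stop cassette made of SV40 small t/large T sequences and the SV40 polyadenylation signal, consistent with the recorded derivation from pBS302. This terminates transcripts until FLP excises it. After it comes a double-floxed inverted cassette. The archaerhodopsin coding sequence (annotated by its homology to the Halorubrum sodomense light-driven proton pump) is joined to EGFP and sits in antisense orientation between opposing pairs of lox2272 and loxP sites. Cre flips it and locks it into the sense orientation, and a bGH polyadenylation signal follows. Expression therefore requires both stop removal and inversion, giving intersectional AND-gate control. The associated publication studied hippocampal cholecystokinin-expressing interneurons, which suggests use for light-driven silencing of neuronal populations defined by two genetic markers, with GFP marking the expressing cells.
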