Features (pLannotate 1.2.2; 32 found; start..end, strand, type, name):
      5..136     -  repeat_region  AAV2 ITR (fragment): inverted terminal repeat of adeno-associated virus serotype 2 inverted
    192..440     +  enhancer       CMV enhancer (fragment): human cytomegalovirus immediate early enhancer
    442..719     +  promoter       chicken β-actin promoter: No description available
    720..855     +  intron         hybrid intron (fragment): hybrid between chicken β-actin (CBA) and minute virus of mice (MMV) introns (Gray et al., 2011)
    944..1074    +  intron         chimeric intron (fragment): chimera between introns from chicken β-actin and rabbit β-globin
   1144..1191    +  protein_bind   FRT: FLP-mediated recombination occurs in the 8-bp core sequence TCTAGAAA (Turan and Bode, 2011). FLP recombinase from the Saccharomyces cerevisiae 2μ plasmid
   1205..1279    +  CDS            small t antigen (fragment): SV40 (simian virus 40) small t antigen
   1281..1346    +  intron         small t intron: SV40 (simian virus 40) small t antigen intron
   1476..1496    +  CDS            SV40 NLS: nuclear localization signal of SV40 (simian virus 40) large T antigen
   1815..1898    +  CDS            large T antigen (fragment): large T antigen from SV40 (simian virus 40)
   1921..2055    +  polyA_signal   SV40 poly(A) signal: SV40 polyadenylation signal
   2121..2168    +  protein_bind   FRT: FLP-mediated recombination occurs in the 8-bp core sequence TCTAGAAA (Turan and Bode, 2011). FLP recombinase from the Saccharomyces cerevisiae 2μ plasmid
   2177..2210    -  protein_bind   lox2272: Cre-mediated recombination occurs in the 8-bp core sequence (GGATACTT). lox2272 sites are compatible with each other, but incompatible with loxP or loxN sites (Lee and Saito, 1988). Cre recombinase
   2273..2306    -  protein_bind   loxP: Cre-mediated recombination occurs in the 8-bp core sequence (GCATACAT). Cre recombinase
   2307..2330    -  misc_feature   MCS (fragment): pBluescript multiple cloning site
   2333..3049    -  CDS            EGFP: the original enhanced GFP (Yang et al., 1996) mammalian codon-optimized
   3065..3808    -  CDS            aop3: BACR3_HALSD - Experimental evidence at protein level: Swiss-Prot protein existence level 1. Light-driven proton pump. From Halorubrum sodomense.
   3840..3873    +  protein_bind   lox2272: Cre-mediated recombination occurs in the 8-bp core sequence (GGATACTT). lox2272 sites are compatible with each other, but incompatible with loxP or loxN sites (Lee and Saito, 1988). Cre recombinase
   3944..3977    +  protein_bind   loxP: Cre-mediated recombination occurs in the 8-bp core sequence (GCATACAT). Cre recombinase
   4028..4252    +  polyA_signal   bGH poly(A) signal: bovine growth hormone polyadenylation signal
   4256..4277    +  promoter       SV40 promoter (fragment): SV40 enhancer and early promoter
   4338..4429    +  repeat_region  AAV2 ITR (fragment): inverted terminal repeat of adeno-associated virus serotype 2 inverted
   4429..4458    -  repeat_region  AAV2 ITR (fragment): inverted terminal repeat of adeno-associated virus serotype 2 inverted
   4462..4791    -  promoter       SV40 promoter: SV40 enhancer and early promoter
   4798..4854    -  CDS            lacI (fragment): lac repressor; lacI; The lac repressor binds to the lac operator to inhibit transcription in E. coli. This inhibition can be relieved by adding lactose or isopropyl-β-D-thiogalactopyranoside (IPTG).
   5037..5625    -  rep_origin     ori: high-copy-number ColE1/pMB1/pBR322/pUC origin of replication
   5796..6656    -  CDS            AmpR: β-lactamase; bla; confers resistance to ampicillin, carbenicillin, and related antibiotics
   6657..6761    -  promoter       AmpR promoter: bla
   6856..6891    +  CDS            rop (fragment): Rop protein, which maintains plasmids at low copy number; rop
   6993..7041    +  misc_feature   bom (fragment): basis of mobility region from pBR322
   7042..7321    -  CDS            TcR (fragment): tetracycline efflux protein; tet; confers resistance to tetracycline
   7549..7567    +  promoter       SP6 promoter: promoter for bacteriophage SP6 RNA polymerase
>Addgene plasmid #209700 | pAAV-C+F-ArchT-GFP | addgene full sequence | sequence record 429013 | Addgene NGS Result
TTCTAGCTGCGCGCTCGCTCGCTCACTGAGGCCGCCCGGGCAAAGCCCGGGCGTCGGGCGACCTTTGGTC
GCCCGGCCTCAGTGAGCGAGCGAGCGCGCAGAGAGGGAGTGGCCAACTCCATCACTAGGGGTTCCTTGTA
GTTAATGATTAACCCGCCATGCTACTTATCTACGTAGCCATGCTCTAGGTACCATTGACGTCAATAATGA
CGTATGTTCCCATAGTAACGCCAATAGGGACTTTCCATTGACGTCAATGGGTGGAGTATTTACGGTAAAC
TGCCCACTTGGCAGTACATCAAGTGTATCATATGCCAAGTACGCCCCCTATTGACGTCAATGACGGTAAA
TGGCCCGCCTGGCATTATGCCCAGTACATGACCTTATGGGACTTTCCTACTTGGCAGTACATCTACGTAT
TAGTCATCGCTATTACCATGGTCGAGGTGAGCCCCACGTTCTGCTTCACTCTCCCCATCTCCCCCCCCTC
CCCACCCCCAATTTTGTATTTATTTATTTTTTAATTATTTTGTGCAGCGATGGGGGCGGGGGGGGGGGGG
GGGCGCGCGCCAGGCGGGGCGGGGCGGGGCGAGGGGCGGGGCGGGGCGAGGCGGAGAGGTGCGGCGGCAG
CCAATCAGAGCGGCGCGCTCCGAAAGTTTCCTTTTATGGCGAGGCGGCGGCGGCGGCGGCCCTATAAAAA
GCGAAGCGCGCGGCGGGCGGGAGTCGCTGCGCGCTGCCTTCGCCCCGTGCCCCGCTCCGCCGCCGCCTCG
CGCCGCCCGCCCCGGCTCTGACTGACCGCGTTACTCCCACAGGTGAGCGGGCGGGACGGCCCTTCTCCTC
CGGGCTGTAATTAGCGCTTGGTTTAATGACGGCTTGTTTCTTTTCTGTGGCTGCGTGAAAGCCTTGAGGG
GCTCCGGGAGGGCCCTTTGTGCGGGGGGAGCGGCTCGGGGCTGTCCGCGGGGGGACGGCTGCCTTCGGGG
GGGACGGGGCAGGGCGGGGTTCGGCTTCTGGCGTGTGACCGGCGGCTCTAGAGCCTCTGCTAACCATGTT
CATGCCTTCTTCTTTTTCCTACAGCTCCTGGGCAACGTGCTGGTTATTGTGCTGTCTCATCATTTTGGCA
AAGAATTGGATCGGCGCCAATTGGAAGTTCCTATTCCGAAGTTCCTATTCTCTAGAAAGTATAGGAACTT
CCGATCGCTCGAGGGATCTTTGTGAAGGAACCTTACTTCTGTGGTGTGACATAATTGGACAAACTACCTA
CAGAGATTTAAAGCTCTAAGGTAAATATAAAATTTTTAAGTGTATAATGTGTTAAACTACTGATTCTAAT
TGTTTGTGTATTTTAGATTCCAACCTATGGAACTGATGAATGGGAGCAGTGGTGGAATGCCTTTAATGAG
GAAAACCTGTTTTGCTCAGAAGAAATGCCATCTAGTGATGATGAGGCTACTGCTGACTCTCAACATTCTA
CTCCTCCAAAAAAGAAGAGAAAGGTAGAAGACCCCAAGGACTTTCCTTCAGAATTGCTAAGTTTTTTGAG
TCATGCTGTGTTTAGTAATAGAACTCTTGCTTGCTTTGCTATTTACACCACAAAGGAAAAAGCTGCACTG
CTATACAAGAAAATTATGGAAAAATATTCTGTAACCTTTATAAGTAGGCATAACAGTTATAATCATAACA
TACTGTTTTTTCTTACTCCACACAGGCATAGAGTGTCTGCTATTAATAACTATGCTCAAAAATTGTGTAC
CTTTAGCTTTTTAATTTGTAAAGGGGTTAATAAGGAATATTTGATGTATAGTGCCTTGACTAGAGATCAT
AATCAGCCATACCACATTTGTAGAGGTTTTACTTGCTTTAAAAAACCTCCCACACCTCCCCCTGAACCTG
AAACATAAAATGAATGCAATTGTTGTTGTTAACTTGTTTATTGCAGCTTATAATGGTTACAAATAAAGCA
ATAGCATCACAAATTTCACAAATAAAGCATTTTTTTCACTGCATTCTAGTTGTGGTTTGTCCAAACTCAT
CAATGTATCTTATCATGTCTGGATCTGACATGGTAAGTAAGCTTGGGCTGCAGGTCGAGGGACCTAACGC
GTCTCGAGTCGCGATTATAAGAAGTTCCTATTCCGAAGTTCCTATTCTCTAGAAAGTATAGGAACTTCGG
ATCCCCATAACTTCGTATAAAGTATCCTATACGAAGTTATATCAAAATAGGAAGACCAATGCTTCACCAT
CGACCCGAATTGCCAAGCATCACCATCGACCCATAACTTCGTATAATGTATGCTATACGAAGTTATGAAT
TCCTGCAGCCCGGGGGATCCCCTTACTTGTACAGCTCGTCCATGCCGAGAGTGATCCCGGCGGCGGTCAC
GAACTCCAGCAGGACCATGTGATCGCGCTTCTCGTTGGGGTCTTTGCTCAGGGCGGACTGGGTGCTCAGG
TAGTGGTTGTCGGGCAGCAGCACGGGGCCGTCGCCGATGGGGGTGTTCTGCTGGTAGTGGTCGGCGAGCT
GCACGCTGCCGTCCTCGATGTTGTGGCGGATCTTGAAGTTCACCTTGATGCCGTTCTTCTGCTTGTCGGC
CATGATATAGACGTTGTGGCTGTTGTAGTTGTACTCCAGCTTGTGCCCCAGGATGTTGCCGTCCTCCTTG
AAGTCGATGCCCTTCAGCTCGATGCGGTTCACCAGGGTGTCGCCCTCGAACTTCACCTCGGCGCGGGTCT
TGTAGTTGCCGTCGTCCTTGAAGAAGATGGTGCGCTCCTGGACGTAGCCTTCGGGCATGGCGGACTTGAA
GAAGTCGTGCTGCTTCATGTGGTCGGGGTAGCGGCTGAAGCACTGCACGCCGTAGGTCAGGGTGGTCACG
AGGGTGGGCCAGGGCACGGGCAGCTTGCCGGTGGTGCAAATGAACTTCAGGGTCAGCTTGCCGTAGGTGG
CATCGCCCTCGCCCTCGCCGGACACGCTGAACTTGTGGCCGTTTACGTCGCCGTCCAGCTCGACCAGGAT
GGGCACCACCCCGGTGAACAGCTCCTCGCCCTTGCTCACTGCTACTACCGGTCGGGGCTCGGGGGCCTCG
GTGTCGCCCAGGATGGCCCTGCTCCTCAGCAGGATGAAGCCGAAGCCCACTTTGGCGGTCACGTCCAGCA
CCATGAACAGCAGGGTCTCGATTCCCAGTCCCACCACTCCAGCTCCCTCGGTTCCGATGATCCACAGGAT
GGGGTAGGCGGTCCACAGCACCAGCACCAGGGCGGTCAGGGTGTTGAAGGTGCTAGCCACCTCTGGTCCC
CTCTCCTTAGCAGCAGCCCTCAGGCTGGTAGCCAGGAAGTACAGCACCACGATCATGCAGATGGTGCTGA
ACAGCCACCAGCTGTACCTAGCCAGTGGGGTGTGGCTCAGGGCGCCGATCAGGCCGGTCACGATCATCAG
GGCGTCCACTCCCACCAGGGTTCCGATGCTCACCCTGTCCACCTTAGCCAGCAGGGCCAGGTCGAGCAGA
AGCAAAGGGGTGGTGAACAGCCAGTCGGCGTATCTGGCGTAGTAGATGTCCAGCACCTCGCCGGCCACGG
TCACCTCGGTCAGGCCGATGCCGAAGAACATGCTCAGGTAGGCGGCGCTGGCGATGCCGGGCACCAGGAT
TGTGATGCTGTAGTACTCCCTGGCCTCCTTGTCGGTCACGCCCCAGCCCTTCACGATGAAGTAGAAGGTG
CCGATCAGCATCAGCAGGGTTCCGATTCCCAGCCACAGGGTCTCTGGCCTTCCGTCGCCCAGCAGGTCGT
ATCCTGCCTGCAGAGCGATGGGGTCCATGGTGGCGGGCCGCCTCGAGAGATCTGATATCATAACTTCGTA
TAGGATACTTTATACGAAGTTATCATTGGGATTCTTCCTATTTTGATCCAAGCATCACCATCGACCCTCT
AGTCCAGATCTCACCATCGACCCATAACTTCGTATAGCATACATTATACGAAGTTATGTCCCTCGAAGAG
GTTCAAGCTTGGGGGTCGACTCGCTGATCAGCCTCGACTGTGCCTTCTAGTTGCCAGCCATCTGTTGTTT
GCCCCTCCCCCGTGCCTTCCTTGACCCTGGAAGGTGCCACTCCCACTGTCCTTTCCTAATAAAATGAGGA
AATTGCATCGCATTGTCTGAGTAGGTGTCATTCTATTCTGGGGGGTGGGGTGGGGCAGGACAGCAAGGGG
GAGGATTGGGAAGACAATAGCAGGCATGCTGGGGATGCGGTGGGCTCTATGGCTTCTGAGGCGGAAAGAA
CCAGCTGGGGCTCGACTAGAGCATGGCTACGTAGATAAGTAGCATGGCGGGTTAATCATTAACTACAAGG
AACCCCTAGTGATGGAGTTGGCCACTCCCTCTCTGCGCGCTCGCTCGCTCACTGAGGCCGGGCGACCAAA
GGTCGCCCGACGCCCGGGCGGCCTCAGTGAGCGAGCGAGCGCGCAGAGCTTTTTGCAAAAGCCTAGGCCT
CCAAAAAAGCCTCCTCACTACTTCTGGAATAGCTCAGAGGCCGAGGCGGCCTCGGCCTCTGCATAAATAA
AAAAAATTAGTCAGCCATGGGGCGGAGAATGGGCGGAACTGGGCGGAGTTAGGGGCGGGATGGGCGGAGT
TAGGGGCGGGACTATGGTTGCTGACTAATTGAGATGCATGCTTTGCATACTTCTGCCTGCTGGGGAGCCT
GGGGACTTTCCACACCTGGTTGCTGACTAATTGAGATGCATGCTTTGCATACTTCTGCCTGCTGGGGAGC
CTGGGGACTTTCCACACCCTAACTGACACACATTCCACAGCTGCATTAATGAATCGGCCAACGCGCGGGG
AGAGGCGGTTTGCGTATTGGGCGCTCTTCCGCTTCCTCGCTCACTGACTCGCTGCGCTCGGTCGTTCGGC
TGCGGCGAGCGGTATCAGCTCACTCAAAGGCGGTAATACGGTTATCCACAGAATCAGGGGATAACGCAGG
AAAGAACATGTGAGCAAAAGGCCAGCAAAAGGCCAGGAACCGTAAAAAGGCCGCGTTGCTGGCGTTTTTC
CATAGGCTCCGCCCCCCTGACGAGCATCACAAAAATCGACGCTCAAGTCAGAGGTGGCGAAACCCGACAG
GACTATAAAGATACCAGGCGTTTCCCCCTGGAAGCTCCCTCGTGCGCTCTCCTGTTCCGACCCTGCCGCT
TACCGGATACCTGTCCGCCTTTCTCCCTTCGGGAAGCGTGGCGCTTTCTCATAGCTCACGCTGTAGGTAT
CTCAGTTCGGTGTAGGTCGTTCGCTCCAAGCTGGGCTGTGTGCACGAACCCCCCGTTCAGCCCGACCGCT
GCGCCTTATCCGGTAACTATCGTCTTGAGTCCAACCCGGTAAGACACGACTTATCGCCACTGGCAGCAGC
CACTGGTAACAGGATTAGCAGAGCGAGGTATGTAGGCGGTGCTACAGAGTTCTTGAAGTGGTGGCCTAAC
TACGGCTACACTAGAAGAACAGTATTTGGTATCTGCGCTCTGCTGAAGCCAGTTACCTTCGGAAAAAGAG
TTGGTAGCTCTTGATCCGGCAAACAAACCACCGCTGGTAGCGGTGGTTTTTTTGTTTGCAAGCAGCAGAT
TACGCGCAGAAAAAAAGGATCTCAAGAAGATCCTTTGATCTTTTCTACGGGGTCTGACGCTCAGTGGAAC
GAAAACTCACGTTAAGGGATTTTGGTCATGAGATTATCAAAAAGGATCTTCACCTAGATCCTTTTAAATT
AAAAATGAAGTTTTAAATCAATCTAAAGTATATATGAGTAAACTTGGTCTGACAGTTACCAATGCTTAAT
CAGTGAGGCACCTATCTCAGCGATCTGTCTATTTCGTTCATCCATAGTTGCCTGACTCCCCGTCGTGTAG
ATAACTACGATACGGGAGGGCTTACCATCTGGCCCCAGTGCTGCAATGATACCGCGAGACCCACGCTCAC
CGGCTCCAGATTTATCAGCAATAAACCAGCCAGCCGGAAGGGCCGAGCGCAGAAGTGGTCCTGCAACTTT
ATCCGCCTCCATCCAGTCTATTAATTGTTGCCGGGAAGCTAGAGTAAGTAGTTCGCCAGTTAATAGTTTG
CGCAACGTTGTTGCCATTGCTACAGGCATCGTGGTGTCACGCTCGTCGTTTGGTATGGCTTCATTCAGCT
CCGGTTCCCAACGATCAAGGCGAGTTACATGATCCCCCATGTTGTGCAAAAAAGCGGTTAGCTCCTTCGG
TCCTCCGATCGTTGTCAGAAGTAAGTTGGCCGCAGTGTTATCACTCATGGTTATGGCAGCACTGCATAAT
TCTCTTACTGTCATGCCATCCGTAAGATGCTTTTCTGTGACTGGTGAGTACTCAACCAAGTCATTCTGAG
AATAGTGTATGCGGCGACCGAGTTGCTCTTGCCCGGCGTCAATACGGGATAATACCGCGCCACATAGCAG
AACTTTAAAAGTGCTCATCATTGGAAAACGTTCTTCGGGGCGAAAACTCTCAAGGATCTTACCGCTGTTG
AGATCCAGTTCGATGTAACCCACTCGTGCACCCAACTGATCTTCAGCATCTTTTACTTTCACCAGCGTTT
CTGGGTGAGCAAAAACAGGAAGGCAAAATGCCGCAAAAAAGGGAATAAGGGCGACACGGAAATGTTGAAT
ACTCATACTCTTCCTTTTTCAATATTATTGAAGCATTTATCAGGGTTATTGTCTCATGAGCGGATACATA
TTTGAATGTATTTAGAAAAATAAACAAATAGGGGTTCCGCGCACATTTCCCCGAAAAGTGCCACCTGACG
TCTAAGAAACCATTATTATCATGACATTAACCTATAAAAATAGGCGTATCACGAGGCCCTTTCGTCTCGC
GCGTTTCGGTGATGACGGTGAAAACCTCTGACACATGCAGCTCCCGGAGACGGTCACAGCTTGTCTGTAA
GCGGATGCCGGGAGCAGACAAGCCCGTCAGGGCGCGTCAGCGGGTGTTGGCGGGTGTCGGGGCTGGCTTA
ACTATGCGGCATCAGAGCAGATTGTACTGAGAGTGCACCATTCGACGCTCTCCCTTATGCGACTCCTGCA
TTAGGAAGCAGCCCAGTAGTAGGTTGAGGCCGTTGAGCACCGCCGCCGCAAGGAATGGTGCATGCAAGGA
GATGGCGCCCAACAGTCCCCCGGCCACGGGGCCTGCCACCATACCCACGCCGAAACAAGCGCTCATGAGC
CCGAAGTGGCGAGCCCGATCTTCCCCATCGGTGATGTCGGCGATATAGGCGCCAGCAACCGCACCTGTGG
CGCCGGTGATGCCGGCCACGATGCGTCCGGCGTAGAGGATCTGGCTAGCGATGACCCTGCTGATTGGTTC
GCTGACCATTTCCGGGTGCGGGACGGCGTTACCAGAAACTCAGAAGGTTCGTCCAACCAAACCGACTCTG
ACGGCAGTTTACGAGAGAGATGATAGGGTCTGCTTCAGTAAGCCAGATGCTACACAATTAGGCTTGTACA
TATTGTCGTTAGAACGCGGCTACAATTAATACATAACCTTATGTATCATACACATACGATTTAGGTGACA
CTATAGAATACACGGAATTAA
